>Addgene plasmid #144141 | TFORF2637 | addgene full sequence | sequence record 396203 | Addgene NGS Result
TTAATGTAGTCTTATGCAATACTCTTGTAGTCTTGCAACATGGTAACGATGAGTTAGCAACATGCCTTAC
AAGGAGAGAAAAAGCACCGTGCATGCCGATTGGTGGAAGTAAGGTGGTACGATCGTGCCTTATTAGGAAG
GCAACAGACGGGTCTGACATGGATTGGACGAACCACTGAATTGCCGCATTGCAGAGATATTGTATTTAAG
TGCCTAGCTCGATACATAAACGGGTCTCTCTGGTTAGACCAGATCTGAGCCTGGGAGCTCTCTGGCTAAC
TAGGGAACCCACTGCTTAAGCCTCAATAAAGCTTGCCTTGAGTGCTTCAAGTAGTGTGTGCCCGTCTGTT
GTGTGACTCTGGTAACTAGAGATCCCTCAGACCCTTTTAGTCAGTGTGGAAAATCTCTAGCAGTGGCGCC
CGAACAGGGACTTGAAAGCGAAAGGGAAACCAGAGGAGCTCTCTCGACGCAGGACTCGGCTTGCTGAAGC
GCGCACGGCAAGAGGCGAGGGGCGGCGACTGGTGAGTACGCCAAAAATTTTGACTAGCGGAGGCTAGAAG
GAGAGAGATGGGTGCGAGAGCGTCAGTATTAAGCGGGGGAGAATTAGATCGCGATGGGAAAAAATTCGGT
TAAGGCCAGGGGGAAAGAAAAAATATAAATTAAAACATATAGTATGGGCAAGCAGGGAGCTAGAACGATT
CGCAGTTAATCCTGGCCTGTTAGAAACATCAGAAGGCTGTAGACAAATACTGGGACAGCTACAACCATCC
CTTCAGACAGGATCAGAAGAACTTAGATCATTATATAATACAGTAGCAACCCTCTATTGTGTGCATCAAA
GGATAGAGATAAAAGACACCAAGGAAGCTTTAGACAAGATAGAGGAAGAGCAAAACAAAAGTAAGACCAC
CGCACAGCAAGCGGCCGCTGATCTTCAGACCTGGAGGAGGAGATATGAGGGACAATTGGAGAAGTGAATT
ATATAAATATAAAGTAGTAAAAATTGAACCATTAGGAGTAGCACCCACCAAGGCAAAGAGAAGAGTGGTG
CAGAGAGAAAAAAGAGCAGTGGGAATAGGAGCTTTGTTCCTTGGGTTCTTGGGAGCAGCAGGAAGCACTA
TGGGCGCAGCGTCAATGACGCTGACGGTACAGGCCAGACAATTATTGTCTGGTATAGTGCAGCAGCAGAA
CAATTTGCTGAGGGCTATTGAGGCGCAACAGCATCTGTTGCAACTCACAGTCTGGGGCATCAAGCAGCTC
CAGGCAAGAATCCTGGCTGTGGAAAGATACCTAAAGGATCAACAGCTCCTGGGGATTTGGGGTTGCTCTG
GAAAACTCATTTGCACCACTGCTGTGCCTTGGAATGCTAGTTGGAGTAATAAATCTCTGGAACAGATTTG
GAATCACACGACCTGGATGGAGTGGGACAGAGAAATTAACAATTACACAAGCTTAATACACTCCTTAATT
GAAGAATCGCAAAACCAGCAAGAAAAGAATGAACAAGAATTATTGGAATTAGATAAATGGGCAAGTTTGT
GGAATTGGTTTAACATAACAAATTGGCTGTGGTATATAAAATTATTCATAATGATAGTAGGAGGCTTGGT
AGGTTTAAGAATAGTTTTTGCTGTACTTTCTATAGTGAATAGAGTTAGGCAGGGATATTCACCATTATCG
TTTCAGACCCACCTCCCAACCCCGAGGGGACCCATGCATTGCATCTCAATTAGTCAGCAACCAGGTGTGG
AAAGTCCCCAGGCTCCCCAGCAGGCAGAAGTATGCAAAGCATGCGTCTCAATTAGTCAGCAACCATAGTC
CCGCCCCTAACTCCGCCCATCCCGCCCCTAACTCCGCCCAGTTCCGCCCATTCTCCGCCCCATGGCTGAC
TAATTTTTTTTATTTATGCAGAGGCCGAGGCCGCCTCGGCCTCTGAGCTATTCCAGAAGTAGTGAGGAGG
CTTTTTTGGAGGCCTAGGCTTTTGCAAAAAGCTTTCTAGAGGTACCACCGGAGCTTACCATGACCGAGTA
CAAGCCCACGGTGCGCCTCGCCACCCGCGACGACGTCCCCAGGGCCGTACGCACCCTCGCCGCCGCGTTC
GCCGACTACCCCGCCACGCGCCACACCGTCGATCCGGACCGCCACATCGAGCGGGTCACCGAGCTGCAAG
AACTCTTCCTCACGCGCGTCGGGCTCGACATCGGCAAGGTGTGGGTCGCGGACGACGGCGCCGCCGTGGC
GGTCTGGACCACGCCGGAGAGCGTCGAAGCGGGGGCGGTGTTCGCCGAGATCGGCCCGCGCATGGCCGAG
TTGAGCGGTTCCCGGCTGGCCGCGCAGCAACAGATGGAAGGCCTCCTGGCGCCGCACCGGCCCAAGGAGC
CCGCGTGGTTCCTGGCCACCGTCGGCGTCTCGCCCGACCACCAGGGCAAGGGTCTGGGCAGCGCCGTCGT
GCTCCCCGGAGTGGAGGCGGCCGAGCGCGCCGGGGTGCCCGCCTTCCTGGAGACCTCCGCGCCCCGCAAC
CTCCCCTTCTACGAGCGGCTCGGCTTCACCGTCACCGCCGACGTCGAGGTGCCCGAAGGACCGCGCACCT
GGTGCATGACCCGCAAGCCCGGTGCCAGTTAACGAATTCTAGATCTTGAGACAAATGGCAGTATTCATCC
ACAATTTTAAAAGAAAAGGGGGGATTGGGGGGTACAGTGCAGGGGAAAGAATAGTAGACATAATAGCAAC
AGACATACAAACTAAAGAATTACAAAAACAAATTACAAAAATTCAAAATTTTCGGGTTTATTACAGGGAC
AGCAGAGATCCACTTTGGCGCCGGCTCGAGGCCTGCAGGTGCAAAGATGGATAAAGTTTTAAACAGAGAG
GAATCTTTGCAGCTAATGGACCTTCTAGGTCTTGAAAGGAGTGGGAATTGGCTCCGGTGCCCGTCAGTGG
GCAGAGCGCACATCGCCCACAGTCCCCGAGAAGTTGGGGGGAGGGGTCGGCAATTGAACCGGTGCCTAGA
GAAGGTGGCGCGGGGTAAACTGGGAAAGTGATGTCGTGTACTGGCTCCGCCTTTTTCCCGAGGGTGGGGG
AGAACCGTATATAAGTGCAGTAGTCGCCGTGAACGTTCTTTTTCGCAACGGGTTTGCCGCCAGAACACAG
GTAAGTGCCGTGTGTGGTTCCCGCGGGCCTGGCCTCTTTACGGGTTATGGCCCTTGCGTGCCTTGAATTA
CTTCCACCTGGCTGCAGTACGTGATTCTTGATCCCGAGCTTCGGGTTGGAAGTGGGTGGGAGAGTTCGAG
GCCTTGCGCTTAAGGAGCCCCTTCGCCTCGTGCTTGAGTTGAGGCCTGGCCTGGGCGCTGGGGCCGCCGC
GTGCGAATCTGGTGGCACCTTCGCGCCTGTCTCGCTGCTTTCGATAAGTCTCTAGCCATTTAAAATTTTT
GATGACCTGCTGCGACGCTTTTTTTCTGGCAAGATAGTCTTGTAAATGCGGGCCAAGATCTGCACACTGG
TATTTCGGTTTTTGGGGCCGCGGGCGGCGACGGGGCCCGTGCGTCCCAGCGCACATGTTCGGCGAGGCGG
GGCCTGCGAGCGCGGCCACCGAGAATCGGACGGGGGTAGTCTCAAGCTGGCCGGCCTGCTCTGGTGCCTG
GCCTCGCGCCGCCGTGTATCGCCCCGCCCTGGGCGGCAAGGCTGGCCCGGTCGGCACCAGTTGCGTGAGC
GGAAAGATGGCCGCTTCCCGGCCCTGCTGCAGGGAGCTCAAAATGGAGGACGCGGCGCTCGGGAGAGCGG
GCGGGTGAGTCACCCACACAAAGGAAAAGGGCCTTTCCGTCCTCAGCCGTCGCTTCATGTGACTCCACGG
AGTACCGGGCGCCGTCCAGGCACCTCGATTAGTTCTCGAGCTTTTGGAGTACGTCGTCTTTAGGTTGGGG
GGAGGGGTTTTATGCGATGGAGTTTCCCCACACTGAGTGGGTGGAGACTGAAGTTAGGCCAGCTTGGCAC
TTGATGTAATTCTCCTTGGAATTTGCCCTTTTTGAGTTTGGATCTTGGTTCATTCTCAAGCCTCAGACAG
TGGTTCAAAGTTTTTTTCTTCCATTTCAGGTGTCGTGAGGCTAGCACCGCCACCATGCAACCAGAAGGCA
TCATCTTTGAAGCAGAGAATAAACCCTCACCAGGCACTGAATCTGCCGGCACTTTCATTTTGGACCTCTC
AGCAACCTCCAGAACAATTATAAGCACACCACAGAGACTAACCAGTTCAGGAAGTGTTCTGATTGGGAGT
CCATATACCCCTGCACCAGCAATGGTTACTCAGACACACATAGCAGAAGCTACTGGCTGGGTCCCTGGTG
ATAGAAAACGGGCTAGAAAATTTATAGACTCTGATTTTTCAGAAAGTAAACGAAGCAAAAAAGGAGATAA
AAATGGGAAAGGCTTGAGACACTTTTCAATGAAAGTGTGTGAGAAAGTTCAACGAAAAGGTACAACATCG
TACAATGAAGTCGCTGATGAGCTGGTGTCAGAGTTCACCAATTCAAATAACCATTTGGCTGCTGATTCGG
CTTATGATCAGAAGAACATTAGGCGAAGAGTTTATGATGCTTTAAATGTGCTAATGGCAATGAACATAAT
TTCAAAGGAAAAAAAAGAAATCAAGTGGATTGGCCTGCCTACCAATTCTGCTCAGGAATGTCAGAATCTG
GAGATAGAGAAGCAGAGGCGGATAGAACGGATAAAGCAGAAGCGGGCCCAGCTGCAAGAACTTCTCCTAC
AGCAAATCGCTTTCAAAAACCTGGTACAGAGAAATCGACAAAATGAGCAGCAAAACCAGGGCCCGCCGGC
TCTGAACTCTACCATTCAGCTGCCATTCATAATCATCAATACAAGCAGAAAAACAGTCATAGATTGCAGC
ATCTCCAGTGACAAGTTTGAGTATCTTTTCAATTTTGACAACACCTTTGAGATCCATGATGACATAGAAG
TACTAAAGCGGATGGGAATGTCGTTTGGCCTGGAGTCAGGCAAATGCTCTCTGGAGGATCTGAAACTTGC
GAAATCCCTGGTGCCAAAGGCTTTAGAAGGTTATATCACAGATATCTCCACAGGACCTTCTTGGTTAAAT
CAGGGACTACTTCTGAACTCTACCCAATCAGTTTCAAATTTAGACCTGACCACTGGTGCCACCTTACCCC
AGTCAAGTGTAAACCAAGGGTTATGCTTGGATGCAGAAGTGGCCTTAGCAACTGGGCAGTTCCTGGCCCC
AAACAGTCACCAGTCCAGCAGTGCGGCCTCTCACTGCTCCGAGTCCCGAGGCGAGACCCCCTGTTCGTTC
AATGATGAAGATGAGGAAGATGATGAGGAGGATTCCTCCTCCCCAGAATAGTAATGAACTAGTCCGTAAC
TTGAAAGTATTTCGATTTCTTGGCTTTATATATCTTGTGGAAAGGACGAAACAACCCGCACGTCACGCCG
CGGACGCGTTAAGTCGACAATCAACCTCTGGATTACAAAATTTGTGAAAGATTGACTGGTATTCTTAACT
ATGTTGCTCCTTTTACGCTATGTGGATACGCTGCTTTAATGCCTTTGTATCATGCTATTGCTTCCCGTAT
GGCTTTCATTTTCTCCTCCTTGTATAAATCCTGGTTGCTGTCTCTTTATGAGGAGTTGTGGCCCGTTGTC
AGGCAACGTGGCGTGGTGTGCACTGTGTTTGCTGACGCAACCCCCACTGGTTGGGGCATTGCCACCACCT
GTCAGCTCCTTTCCGGGACTTTCGCTTTCCCCCTCCCTATTGCCACGGCGGAACTCATCGCCGCCTGCCT
TGCCCGCTGCTGGACAGGGGCTCGGCTGTTGGGCACTGACAATTCCGTGGTGTTGTCGGGGAAATCATCG
TCCTTTCCTTGGCTGCTCGCCTGTGTTGCCACCTGGATTCTGCGCGGGACGTCCTTCTGCTACGTCCCTT
CGGCCCTCAATCCAGCGGACCTTCCTTCCCGCGGCCTGCTGCCGGCTCTGCGGCCTCTTCCGCGTCTTCG
CCTTCGCCCTCAGACGAGTCGGATCTCCCTTTGGGCCGCCTCCCCGCGTCGACTTTAAGACCAATGACTT
ACAAGGCAGCTGTAGATCTTAGCCACTTTTTAAAAGAAAAGGGGGGACTGGAAGGGCTAATTCACTCCCA
ACGAAGACAAGATCTGCTTTTTGCTTGTACTGGGTCTCTCTGGTTAGACCAGATCTGAGCCTGGGAGCTC
TCTGGCTAACTAGGGAACCCACTGCTTAAGCCTCAATAAAGCTTGCCTTGAGTGCTTCAAGTAGTGTGTG
CCCGTCTGTTGTGTGACTCTGGTAACTAGAGATCCCTCAGACCCTTTTAGTCAGTGTGGAAAATCTCTAG
CAGTACGTATAGTAGTTCATGTCATCTTATTATTCAGTATTTATAACTTGCAAAGAAATGAATATCAGAG
AGTGAGAGGAACTTGTTTATTGCAGCTTATAATGGTTACAAATAAAGCAATAGCATCACAAATTTCACAA
ATAAAGCATTTTTTTCACTGCATTCTAGTTGTGGTTTGTCCAAACTCATCAATGTATCTTATCATGTCTG
GCTCTAGCTATCCCGCCCCTAACTCCGCCCATCCCGCCCCTAACTCCGCCCAGTTCCGCCCATTCTCCGC
CCCATGGCTGACTAATTTTTTTTATTTATGCAGAGGCCGAGGCCGCCTCGGCCTCTGAGCTATTCCAGAA
GTAGTGAGGAGGCTTTTTTGGAGGCCTAGGGACGTACCCAATTCGCCCTATAGTGAGTCGTATTACGCGC
GCTCACTGGCCGTCGTTTTACAACGTCGTGACTGGGAAAACCCTGGCGTTACCCAACTTAATCGCCTTGC
AGCACATCCCCCTTTCGCCAGCTGGCGTAATAGCGAAGAGGCCCGCACCGATCGCCCTTCCCAACAGTTG
CGCAGCCTGAATGGCGAATGGG
[124 nt withheld, positions 6953-7076]
C
[91 nt withheld, positions 7078-7168]
A
[49 nt withheld, positions 7170-7218]
CCTTTGACGTTGGAGTCCACGTTCTTT
[37 nt withheld, positions 7246-7282]
ACCCTATCTCGGTCTATTCTTTTGATTTATAAGGGATTTTGCCGATTTCGGCCTATTGGTTAAAAAATGA
GCTGATTTAACAAAAATTTAACGCGAATTTTAACAAAATATTAACGCTTACAATTTAGGTGGCACTTTTC
GGGGAAATGTGCGCGGAACCCCTATTTGTTTATTTTTCTAAATACATTCAAATATGTATCCGCTCATGAG
ACAATAACCCTGATAAATGCTTCAATAATATTGAAAAAGGAAGAGTATGAGTATTCAACATTTCCGTGTC
GCCCTTATTCCCTTTTTTGCGGCATTTTGCCTTCCTGTTTTTGCTCACCCAGAAACGCTGGTGAAAGTAA
AAGATGCTGAAGATCAGTTGGGTGCACGAGTGGGTTACATCGAACTGGATCTCAACAGCGGTAAGATCCT
TGAGAGTTTTCGCCCCGAAGAACGTTTTCCAATGATGAGCACTTTTAAAGTTCTGCTATGTGGCGCGGTA
TTATCCCGTATTGACGCCGGGCAAGAGCAACTCGGTCGCCGCATACACTATTCTCAGAATGACTTGGTTG
AGTACTCACCAGTCACAGAAAAGCATCTTACGGATGGCATGACAGTAAGAGAATTATGCAGTGCTGCCAT
AACCATGAGTGATAACACTGCGGCCAACTTACTTCTGACAACGATCGGAGGACCGAAGGAGCTAACCGCT
TTTTTGCACAACATGGGGGATCATGTAACTCGCCTTGATCGTTGGGAACCGGAGCTGAATGAAGCCATAC
CAAACGACGAGCGTGACACCACGATGCCTGTAGCAATGGCAACAACGTTGCGCAAACTATTAACTGGCGA
ACTACTTACTCTAGCTTCCCGGCAACAATTAATAGACTGGATGGAGGCGGATAAAGTTGCAGGACCACTT
CTGCGCTCGGCCCTTCCGGCTGGCTGGTTTATTGCTGATAAATCTGGAGCCGGTGAGCGTGGGTCTCGCG
GTATCATTGCAGCACTGGGGCCAGATGGTAAGCCCTCCCGTATCGTAGTTATCTACACGACGGGGAGTCA
GGCAACTATGGATGAACGAAATAGACAGATCGCTGAGATAGGTGCCTCACTGATTAAGCATTGGTAACTG
TCAGACCAAGTTTACTCATATATACTTTAGATTGATTTAAAACTTCATTTTTAATTTAAAAGGATCTAGG
TGAAGATCCTTTTTGATAATCTCATGACCAAAATCCCTTAACGTGAGTTTTCGTTCCACTGAGCGTCAGA
CCCCGTAGAAAAGATCAAAGGATCTTCTTGAGATCCTTTTTTTCTGCGCGTAATCTGCTGCTTGCAAACA
AAAAAACCACCGCTACCAGCGGTGGTTTGTTTGCCGGATCAAGAGCTACCAACTCTTTTTCCGAAGGTAA
CTGGCTTCAGCAGAGCGCAGATACCAAATACTGTTCTTCTAGTGTAGCCGTAGTTAGGCCACCACTTCAA
GAACTCTGTAGCACCGCCTACATACCTCGCTCTGCTAATCCTGTTACCAGTGGCTGCTGCCAGTGGCGAT
AAGTCGTGTCTTACCGGGTTGGACTCAAGACGATAGTTACCGGATAAGGCGCAGCGGTCGGGCTGAACGG
GGGGTTCGTGCACACAGCCCAGCTTGGAGCGAACGACCTACACCGAACTGAGATACCTACAGCGTGAGCT
ATGAGAAAGCGCCACGCTTCCCGAAGGGAGAAAGGCGGACAGGTATCCGGTAAGCGGCAGGGTCGGAACA
GGAGAGCGCACGAGGGAGCTTCCAGGGGGAAACGCCTGGTATCTTTATAGTCCTGTCGGGTTTCGCCACC
TCTGACTTGAGCGTCGATTTTTGTGATGCTCGTCAGGGGGGCGGAGCCTATGGAAAAACGCCAGCAACGC
GGCCTTTTTACGGTTCCTGGCCTTTTGCTGGCCTTTTGCTCACATGTTCTTTCCTGCGTTATCCCCTGAT
TCTGTGGATAACCGTATTACCGCCTTTGAGTGAGCTGATACCGCTCGCCGCAGCCGAACGACCGAGCGCA
GCGAGTCAGTGAGCGAGGAAGCGGAAGAGCGCCCAATACGCAAACCGCCTCTCCCCGCGCGTTGGCCGAT
TCATTAATGCAGCTGGCACGACAGGTTTCCCGACTGGAAAGCGGGCAGTGAGCGCAACGCAATTAATGTG
AGTTAGCTCACTCATTAGGCACCCCAGGCTTTACACTTTATGCTTCCGGCTCGTATGTTGTGTGGAATTG
TGAGCGGATAACAATTTCACACAGGAAACAGCTATGACCATGATTACGCCAAGCGCGCAATTAACCCTCA
CTAAAGGGAACAAAAGCTGGAGCTGCAAGC
Features (pLannotate 1.2.2; 31 found; start..end, strand, type, name):
      5..231     +  promoter       RSV promoter: Rous sarcoma virus enhancer/promoter
    232..412     +  LTR            5' LTR (truncated): truncated 5' long terminal repeat (LTR) from HIV-1
    459..584     +  misc_feature   HIV-1 Ψ: packaging signal of human immunodeficiency virus type 1
    568..931     +  CDS            HIV-1 gag (fragment): gag protein from human immunodeficiency virus 1; gag
   1077..1310    +  misc_feature   RRE: The Rev response element (RRE) of HIV-1 allows for Rev-dependent mRNA export from the nucleus to the cytoplasm.
   1687..1713    +  CDS            Rev (fragment): human immunodeficiency virus 1 (HIV-1) Rev protein; rev; enhances nuclear export of unspliced and incompletely spliced viral mRNAs
   1720..1743    +  promoter       SV40 promoter (fragment): SV40 early promoter
   1744..1815    +  promoter       SV40 promoter (fragment): SV40 enhancer and early promoter
   1839..1974    +  rep_origin     SV40 ori: SV40 origin of replication
   2020..2616    +  CDS            PuroR (fragment): puromycin N-acetyltransferase; pac from Streptomyces; confers resistance to puromycin
   2665..2782    +  misc_feature   cPPT/CTS: central polypurine tract and central termination sequence of HIV-1
   2847..2913    +  CDS            small t antigen (fragment): SV40 (simian virus 40) small t antigen
   2920..4098    +  promoter       EF-1α promoter: strong constitutive promoter for human elongation factor EF-1α
   4217..5368    +  CDS            TFDP2 (fragment): TFDP2_HUMAN - Also known as DP2. Experimental evidence at protein level: Swiss-Prot protein existence level 1. Can stimulate E2F-dependent transcription. Binds DNA cooperatively with E2F family members through the E2 recognition site, 5'-TTTC[CG]CGC-3', found in the promoter region of a number of genes whose products are involved in cell cycle regulation or in DNA replication. The TFDP2:E2F complex functions in the control of cell- cycle progression from G1 to S phase. The E2F1:DP complex appears to mediate both cell proliferation and apoptosis. Blocks adipocyte differentiation by repressing C
   5384..5437    +  promoter       U6 promoter (fragment): RNA polymerase III promoter for human U6 snRNA
   5479..6067    +  misc_feature   WPRE: woodchuck hepatitis virus posttranscriptional regulatory element
   6118..6137    +  misc_feature   cPPT/CTS (fragment): central polypurine tract and central termination sequence of HIV-1
   6139..6372    +  LTR            3' LTR (ΔU3): self-inactivating 3' long terminal repeat (LTR) from HIV-1
   6450..6571    +  polyA_signal   SV40 poly(A) signal: SV40 polyadenylation signal
   6611..6746    +  rep_origin     SV40 ori: SV40 origin of replication
   6767..6785    -  promoter       T7 promoter: promoter for bacteriophage T7 RNA polymerase
   6793..6948    +  CDS            lacZα (fragment): LacZα fragment of β-galactosidase; lacZ fragment
   6953..7381    +  rep_origin     f1 ori (sequence partly withheld): f1 bacteriophage origin of replication; arrow indicates direction of (+) strand synthesis
   7434..7538    +  promoter       AmpR promoter: bla
   7539..8399    +  CDS            AmpR: β-lactamase; bla; confers resistance to ampicillin, carbenicillin, and related antibiotics
   8570..9158    +  rep_origin     ori: high-copy-number ColE1/pMB1/pBR322/pUC origin of replication
   9341..9433    +  CDS            lacI (fragment): lac repressor; lacI; The lac repressor binds to the lac operator to inhibit transcription in E. coli. This inhibition can be relieved by adding lactose or isopropyl-β-D-thiogalactopyranoside (IPTG).
   9446..9467    +  protein_bind   CAP binding site: CAP binding activates transcription in the presence of cAMP. E. coli catabolite activator protein
   9482..9512    +  promoter       lac promoter: promoter for the E. coli lac operon
   9520..9536    +  protein_bind   lac operator: The lac repressor binds to the lac operator to inhibit transcription in E. coli. This inhibition can be relieved by adding lactose or isopropyl-β-D-thiogalactopyranoside (IPTG). lac repressor encoded by lacI
   9581..9599    +  promoter       T3 promoter: promoter for bacteriophage T3 RNA polymerase
