[The description below was written by a language model from this plasmid's Addgene catalogue record and pLannotate feature annotations shown in this document.]
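Description:
TFORF2637 is a third-generation-style, self-inactivating lentiviral expression plasmid built on the pLX_TRC317 backbone from the Broad Institute Genetic Perturbation Platform. It carries the human transcription factor TFDP2 (DP2) as an overexpression ORF. In bacteria it is maintained by a high-copy ColE1/pUC-type origin and selected with ampicillin through the bla gene. An f1 origin and remnants of a lac/lacZα cloning region flanked by T7 and T3 promoters are also annotated in the backbone. The depositor notes that the plasmid can recombine, which is a common concern with LTR-containing vectors.

The viral cassette begins with an RSV promoter fused to a truncated HIV-1 5' LTR, which drives genomic RNA production in packaging cells. It is followed by the Ψ packaging signal with a gag fragment, the RRE for Rev-dependent nuclear export, and a cPPT/CTS element. The cassette ends in a ΔU3 3' LTR, followed by an SV40 polyadenylation signal, so the integrated provirus lacks LTR promoter activity. Two expression units sit inside the cassette. An SV40 early promoter drives puromycin N-acetyltransferase for selection of transduced mammalian cells, and a human EF-1α promoter drives the synthesized TFDP2 ORF. A WPRE lies downstream of the ORF to enhance transcript stability and expression. TFDP2 partners with E2F family members to regulate cell-cycle genes.

According to the record, each construct in this collection carries a unique 24-bp barcode that identifies its transcription factor in pooled overexpression screens. The barcode is not separately annotated in the feature table. The short U6 promoter fragment between the ORF and the WPRE probably reflects a partial sequence match and not a functional Pol III unit.
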