Addgene plasmid #144141: TFORF2637
Purpose: Lentiviral vector for overexpressing transcription factor ORFs with unique 24-bp barcodes. Barcodes facilitate identification of transcription factors in pooled screens.
Depositing lab: Feng Zhang. Depositing organization: Broad Institute. Publication: A transcription factor atlas of directed differentiation. Joung J, Ma S, Tay T, Geiger-Schuller KR, Kirchgatterer PC, Verdine VK, Guo B, Arias-Garcia MA, Allen WE, Singh A, Kuksenko O, Abudayyeh OO, Gootenberg JS, Fu Z, Macrae RK, Buenrostro JD, Regev A, Zhang F. Cell. 2023 Jan 5;186(1):209-229.e26. doi: 10.1016/j.cell.2022.11.026. PubMed 36608654.
Backbone
  Vector backbone: pLX_TRC317
  Backbone manufacturer: Broad Institute Genetic Perturbation Platform
  Backbone size w/o insert (bp): 8264
  Vector type: Mammalian Expression, Lentiviral
  Selectable markers: Puromycin
Growth in bacteria
  Bacterial resistance: Ampicillin, 100 μg/mL
  Growth temperature: 37°C
  Growth strain: NEB Stable
  Copy number: High Copy
Gene/Insert
  Gene/Insert name: TFDP2
  Species: H. sapiens (human)
  Insert size (bp): 1358
  Entrez Gene: TFDP2 (a.k.a. DP2)
  Promoter: EF1a
  Cloning method: Unknown
  Sequencing primers: 5′ GGGTGGAGACTGAAGTTAGGCCAG; 3′ CACATAGCGTAAAAGGAGCAACATAG
Terms and licenses: Academic/Nonprofit Terms; Industry Terms: Not Available to Industry
Depositor comments: NM_001178140,ENST00000499676 . The transcription factor ORF portion of this plasmid was synthesized by Genewiz. Please test multiple small colonies in case of plasmid recombination. To make this collection available in a timely manner, a portion of this collection was not fully sequenced by Addgene. If an Addgene verified full plasmid sequence is not available, please contact us prior to placing an order to request the full sequence.
How to cite: TFORF2637 was a gift from Feng Zhang (Addgene plasmid # 144141 ; http://n2t.net/addgene:144141 ; RRID:Addgene_144141)
