>Addgene plasmid #144141 | TFORF2637 | depositor partial sequence | sequence record 284547 | Insert
ACCGCCACCATGCAACCAGAAGGCATCATCTTTGAAGCAGAGAATAAACCCTCACCAGGCACTGAATCTG
CCGGCACTTTCATTTTGGACCTCTCAGCAACCTCCAGAACAATTATAAGCACACCACAGAGACTAACCAG
TTCAGGAAGTGTTCTGATTGGGAGTCCATATACCCCTGCACCAGCAATGGTTACTCAGACACACATAGCA
GAAGCTACTGGCTGGGTCCCTGGTGATAGAAAACGGGCTAGAAAATTTATAGACTCTGATTTTTCAGAAA
GTAAACGAAGCAAAAAAGGAGATAAAAATGGGAAAGGCTTGAGACACTTTTCAATGAAAGTGTGTGAGAA
AGTTCAACGAAAAGGTACAACATCGTACAATGAAGTCGCTGATGAGCTGGTGTCAGAGTTCACCAATTCA
AATAACCATTTGGCTGCTGATTCGGCTTATGATCAGAAGAACATTAGGCGAAGAGTTTATGATGCTTTAA
ATGTGCTAATGGCAATGAACATAATTTCAAAGGAAAAAAAAGAAATCAAGTGGATTGGCCTGCCTACCAA
TTCTGCTCAGGAATGTCAGAATCTGGAGATAGAGAAGCAGAGGCGGATAGAACGGATAAAGCAGAAGCGG
GCCCAGCTGCAAGAACTTCTCCTACAGCAAATCGCTTTCAAAAACCTGGTACAGAGAAATCGACAAAATG
AGCAGCAAAACCAGGGCCCGCCGGCTCTGAACTCTACCATTCAGCTGCCATTCATAATCATCAATACAAG
CAGAAAAACAGTCATAGATTGCAGCATCTCCAGTGACAAGTTTGAGTATCTTTTCAATTTTGACAACACC
TTTGAGATCCATGATGACATAGAAGTACTAAAGCGGATGGGAATGTCGTTTGGCCTGGAGTCAGGCAAAT
GCTCTCTGGAGGATCTGAAACTTGCGAAATCCCTGGTGCCAAAGGCTTTAGAAGGTTATATCACAGATAT
CTCCACAGGACCTTCTTGGTTAAATCAGGGACTACTTCTGAACTCTACCCAATCAGTTTCAAATTTAGAC
CTGACCACTGGTGCCACCTTACCCCAGTCAAGTGTAAACCAAGGGTTATGCTTGGATGCAGAAGTGGCCT
TAGCAACTGGGCAGTTCCTGGCCCCAAACAGTCACCAGTCCAGCAGTGCGGCCTCTCACTGCTCCGAGTC
CCGAGGCGAGACCCCCTGTTCGTTCAATGATGAAGATGAGGAAGATGATGAGGAGGATTCCTCCTCCCCA
GAATAGTAATGAACTAGTCCGTAACTTGAAAGTATTTCGATTTCTTGGCTTTATATATCTTGTGGAAAGG
ACGAAACAACCCGCACGTCACGCCGCGG
