>Addgene plasmid #144141 | TFORF2637 | depositor partial sequence | sequence record 284548 | Barcode
AACAACCCGCACGTCACGCCGCGG
